Addgene plasmid #249683: pCMV6-TOP3B (R338W)-3xFLAG
Purpose: Expresses human TOP3B (R338W; "self-trapping" mutant) with a C-terminal 3xFLAG tag in mammalian cells
Depositing lab: Michael Kearse. Depositing organization: Ohio State University. Publication: An autism spectrum disorder mutation in Topoisomerase 3beta causes accumulation of covalent mRNA intermediates by disrupting metal binding within the zinc finger domain. Warrick JE, Attili D, van Eeuwen T, Pastore B, Hoffmann-Weitsman SE, Forsyth NC, Tang W, Barmada SJ, Kearse MG. Nucleic Acids Res. 2025 Oct 28;53(20):gkaf1138. doi: 10.1093/nar/gkaf1138. PubMed 41189056.
Backbone
  Vector backbone: pCMV6
  Vector type: Mammalian Expression
Growth in bacteria
  Bacterial resistance: Kanamycin, 50 μg/mL
  Growth temperature: 37°C
  Growth strain: DH5alpha
  Copy number: High Copy
Gene/Insert
  Gene/Insert name: human TOP3B
  Species: H. sapiens (human)
  Entrez Gene: TOP3B (a.k.a. TOP3B1)
  Promoter: CMV
  Tag / fusion protein: 3xFLAG (C terminal on insert)
  Cloning method: Gene Synthesis
  Sequencing primers: 5′ CGCAAATGGGCGGTAGGCGTG
Terms and licenses: Academic/Nonprofit Terms; Industry Terms: Not Available to Industry
How to cite: pCMV6-TOP3B (R338W)-3xFLAG was a gift from Michael Kearse (Addgene plasmid # 249683 ; http://n2t.net/addgene:249683 ; RRID:Addgene_249683)
