[The description below was written by a language model from this plasmid's Addgene catalogue record and pLannotate feature annotations shown in this document.]
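Description:
pCMV6-TOP3B (R338W)-3xFLAG is a mammalian expression plasmid of about 7.5 kb, built on the pCMV6 backbone, that produces human topoisomerase 3β (TOP3B) carrying the R338W substitution, which the record describes as a "self-trapping" mutant. The synthesized TOP3B coding sequence sits downstream of the human cytomegalovirus immediate-early enhancer and promoter, which drive strong constitutive transcription in transfected mammalian cells. A T7 promoter lies between the CMV promoter and the open reading frame and could in principle support in vitro transcription. The coding region is followed in frame by a C-terminal 3xFLAG epitope for detection or immunoprecipitation with anti-FLAG reagents, and the transcript is terminated by the human growth hormone polyadenylation signal.

The plasmid is propagated in E. coli through a high-copy ColE1/pUC-type origin and selected with kanamycin. Resistance comes from the Tn5 NeoR/KanR aminoglycoside phosphotransferase gene, which is placed behind tandem bacterial (AmpR) and SV40 early promoters and followed by an HSV TK polyadenylation signal. The same cassette can therefore confer kanamycin resistance in bacteria and G418 resistance in mammalian cells. An f1 origin is also present, along with small remnants of M13 ori, lacZα, ble and bGH poly(A) sequences that appear to be non-functional backbone fragments.

TOP3B acts through a transient covalent phosphotyrosyl–nucleic acid intermediate. A self-trapping mutant is presumably meant to stabilise such covalent complexes, which fits the associated study of covalent TOP3B–mRNA intermediates and an autism-linked TOP3B mutation. In that context the construct would plausibly serve as a comparator or positive control for trapped intermediates, although the record does not state this role explicitly.
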