Features (pLannotate 1.2.2; 16 found; start..end, strand, type, name):
      1..25      +  rep_origin     M13 ori (fragment): M13 bacteriophage origin of replication; arrow indicates direction of (+) strand synthesis
     29..183     -  CDS            lacZα (fragment): LacZα fragment of β-galactosidase; lacZ fragment
    343..722     +  enhancer       CMV enhancer: human cytomegalovirus immediate early enhancer
    724..923     +  promoter       CMV promoter: human cytomegalovirus (CMV) immediate early promoter
    952..970     +  promoter       T7 promoter: promoter for bacteriophage T7 RNA polymerase
   1029..3614    +  CDS            TOP3B: TOP3B_HUMAN - Also known as TOP3B1. Experimental evidence at protein level: Swiss-Prot protein existence level 1. Releases the supercoiling and torsional tension of DNA introduced during the DNA replication and transcription by transiently cleaving and rejoining one strand of the DNA duplex. Introduces a single-strand break via transesterification at a target site in duplex DNA. The scissile phosphodiester is attacked by the catalytic tyrosine of the enzyme, resulting in the formation of a DNA-(5'-phosphotyrosyl)- enzyme intermediate and the expulsion of a 3'-OH DNA strand. The free DNA strand
   3690..3755    +  CDS            3xFLAG: three tandem FLAG® epitope tags, followed by an enterokinase cleavage site
   3808..4430    +  polyA_signal   hGH poly(A) signal: human growth hormone polyadenylation signal
   4579..5167    -  rep_origin     ori: high-copy-number ColE1/pMB1/pBR322/pUC origin of replication
   5389..5405    +  polyA_signal   bGH poly(A) signal (fragment): bovine growth hormone polyadenylation signal
   5496..5543    -  polyA_signal   HSV TK poly(A) signal: herpes simplex virus thymidine kinase polyadenylation signal (Cole and Stacy, 1985)
   5602..5754    -  CDS            ble (fragment): BLE_KLEPN - Experimental evidence at protein level: Swiss-Prot protein existence level 1. Binding protein with a strong affinity to the bleomycin family of antibiotics. Binds to CL990; an antimitotic-antibiotic compound. From Klebsiella pneumoniae.
   5775..6569    -  CDS            NeoR/KanR: aminoglycoside phosphotransferase from Tn5; aph(3')-II (or nptII); confers resistance to neomycin, kanamycin, and G418 (Geneticin®)
   6604..6961    -  promoter       SV40 promoter: SV40 enhancer and early promoter
   6963..7067    -  promoter       AmpR promoter: bla
   7094..7522    +  rep_origin     f1 ori (sequence partly withheld): f1 bacteriophage origin of replication; arrow indicates direction of (+) strand synthesis
>Addgene plasmid #249683 | pCMV6-TOP3B (R338W)-3xFLAG | addgene full sequence | sequence record 496399 | Addgene NGS Result
AACAAAATATTAACGCTTACAATTTCCATTCGCCATTCAGGCTGCGCAACTGTTGGGAAGGGCGATCGGT
GCGGGCCTCTTCGCTATTACGCCAGCTGGCGAAAGGGGGATGTGCTGCAAGGCGATTAAGTTGGGTAACG
CCAGGGTTTTCCCAGTCACGACGTTGTAAAACGACGGCCAGTGCCAAGCTGATCTATACATTGAATCAAT
ATTGGCAATTAGCCATATTAGTCATTGGTTATATAGCATAAATCAATATTGGCTATTGGCCATTGCATAC
GTTGTATCTATATCATAATATGTACATTTATATTGGCTCATGTCCAATATGACCGCCATGTTGACATTGA
TTATTGACTAGTTATTAATAGTAATCAATTACGGGGTCATTAGTTCATAGCCCATATATGGAGTTCCGCG
TTACATAACTTACGGTAAATGGCCCGCCTGGCTGACCGCCCAACGACCCCCGCCCATTGACGTCAATAAT
GACGTATGTTCCCATAGTAACGCCAATAGGGACTTTCCATTGACGTCAATGGGTGGAGTATTTACGGTAA
ACTGCCCACTTGGCAGTACATCAAGTGTATCATATGCCAAGTCCGCCCCCTATTGACGTCAATGACGGTA
AATGGCCCGCCTGGCATTATGCCCAGTACATGACCTTACGGGACTTTCCTACTTGGCAGTACATCTACGT
ATTAGTCATCGCTATTACCATGGTGATGCGGTTTTGGCAGTACACCAATGGGCGTGGATAGCGGTTTGAC
TCACGGGGATTTCCAAGTCTCCACCCCATTGACGTCAATGGGAGTTTGTTTTGGCACCAAAATCAACGGG
ACTTTCCAAAATGTCGTAATAACCCCGCCCCGTTGACGCAAATGGGCGGTAGGCGTGTACGGTGGGAGGT
CTATATAAGCAGAGCTCGTTTAGTGAACCGTCAGAATTTTGTAATACGACTCACTATAGGGCGGCCGGGA
ATTCGTCGACTGGATCCGGTACCGAGGAGATCTGCCGCCGCGATCGCCATGAAGACTGTGCTCATGGTTG
CTGAAAAGCCGTCCTTGGCACAGTCAATTGCCAAAATCCTCTCTAGAGGGAGCCTGTCCTCACACAAAGG
GCTGAACGGGGCCTGCTCAGTCCACGAGTACACTGGGACCTTTGCTGGCCAGCCAGTGCGCTTCAAGATG
ACGTCTGTCTGTGGTCACGTGATGACCCTGGATTTCCTGGGAAAATACAACAAATGGGACAAAGTGGACC
CCGCAGAACTGTTCAGCCAAGCTCCCACGGAGAAGAAAGAAGCTAACCCCAAGCTGAACATGGTGAAGTT
CCTGCAGGTGGAGGGCAGAGGCTGCGACTACATCGTGCTGTGGCTGGACTGCGACAAGGAGGGGGAGAAC
ATCTGCTTTGAGGTTCTTGATGCTGTTCTGCCCGTCATGAACAAGGCCCATGGTGGCGAGAAGACCGTGT
TCCGGGCCAGGTTTAGCTCCATCACGGACACAGACATCTGTAATGCCATGGCCTGCCTAGGCGAGCCTGA
CCACAACGAGGCGCTCTCAGTGGATGCTCGCCAGGAGCTGGACCTGCGAATCGGCTGTGCATTCACCAGG
TTTCAGACTAAATATTTCCAGGGGAAATACGGTGATTTAGACAGCTCTCTCATCTCCTTTGGGCCGTGTC
AGACTCCAACCCTGGGATTCTGTGTGGAGAGACATGATAAAATCCAGTCCTTCAAACCAGAGACCTACTG
GGTGCTGCAGGCCAAGGTTAACACTGACAAAGACAGATCTCTCCTTTTGGACTGGGACCGAGTAAGAGTG
TTTGACCGGGAGATCGCACAGATGTTTTTAAACATGACAAAGCTGGAGAAGGAAGCCCAGGTGGAGGCCA
CAAGCAGGAAAGAAAAGGCCAAGCAGAGGCCCCTGGCCCTGAACACTGTGGAGATGCTGCGTGTGGCCAG
CTCTTCTCTGGGCATGGGGCCGCAGCACGCCATGCAGACGGCTGAGCGGCTCTACACGCAAGGCTACATC
AGCTACCCATGGACAGAGACCACCCACTACCCTGAGAACTTTGACCTGAAGGGCTCTCTGCGGCAGCAGG
CCAACCACCCCTACTGGGCCGACACGGTGAAGCGGTTGTTAGCAGAAGGTATCAACCGCCCGCGGAAAGG
CCATGACGCCGGCGACCATCCCCCCATCACCCCCATGAAGTCTGCCACAGAGGCCGAATTAGGGGGTGAC
GCGTGGCGGCTCTATGAGTACATCACCAGACACTTCATCGCCACGGTCAGCCATGACTGCAAGTACCTGC
AGAGCACCATCTCCTTCAGAATTGGGCCCGAGCTCTTCACCTGCTCCGGGAAGACCGTCCTCTCACCAGG
CTTCACGGAGGTCATGCCCTGGCAGAGCGTGCCCCTGGAGGAGAGCCTGCCCACTTGCCAGCGGGGTGAT
GCCTTCCCTGTGGGCGAGGTGAAGATGCTGGAGAAGCAGACGAACCCACCCGACTACCTGACGGAGGCCG
AGCTCATCACGCTCATGGAGAAGCATGGCATCGGCACGGATGCCAGCATCCCTGTGCATATCAACAACAT
CTGCCAGCGCAACTATGTCACGGTGGAGAGCGGGCGCCGGCTCAAGCCCACCAACCTCGGCATCGTCCTG
GTGCACGGCTACTATAAGATTGATGCAGAGCTGGTGCTCCCCACCATCCGCAGTGCAGTGGAGAAGCAGC
TGAACCTGATCGCCCAGGGCAAGGCCGACTACCGCCAGGTCCTGGGCCACACCCTGGACGTGTTCAAGAG
GAAGTTCCACTACTTTGTCGACTCCATTGCTGGCATGGATGAGTTGATGGAGGTGTCTTTCTCGCCCCTG
GCGGCCACAGGCAAGCCCCTCTCACGCTGTGGGAAGTGCCACCGCTTCATGAAGTACATCCAGGCCAAGC
CAAGCCGCCTGCACTGCTCCCACTGCGATGAGACCTACACGCTCCCCCAGAACGGCACCATCAAGCTCTA
CAAGGAGCTCCGCTGCCCTCTGGATGACTTCGAGCTGGTCCTGTGGTCATCAGGCTCTCGGGGCAAGAGC
TACCCGCTGTGCCCCTACTGCTACAACCACCCACCCTTCCGAGACATGAAGAAAGGCATGGGCTGCAACG
AGTGTACGCACCCCTCCTGCCAGCACTCGCTGAGCATGCTGGGCATCGGCCAGTGCGTGGAATGTGAGAG
CGGGGTGCTGGTGCTGGACCCCACCTCGGGCCCCAAGTGGAAGGTGGCCTGCAACAAGTGCAACGTGGTA
GCGCACTGCTTCGAGAACGCCCACCGCGTGCGGGTGTCCGCCGACACCTGCAGTGTCTGTGAGGCCGCCT
TGCTTGATGTGGACTTCAACAAGGCCAAGTCCCCACTCCCGGGCGATGAGACGCAGCACATGGGCTGCGT
CTTTTGTGACCCCGTCTTCCAGGAGCTGGTGGAGCTGAAGCATGCGGCCTCCTGCCACCCCATGCACCGC
GGTGGACCAGGGAGAAGGCAGGGTCGAGGGCGGGGCCGGGCCAGGAGGCCCCCTGGGAAGCCCAACCCCA
GACGGCCCAAGGACAAGATGTCAGCCCTGGCCGCCTACTTTGTAAGCGGACCGACGCGTACGCGGCCGCT
CGAGCAGAAACTCATCTCAGAAGAGGATCTGGCAGCAAATGATATCCTGGACTACAAAGACCATGACGGT
GATTATAAAGATCATGACATCGATTACAAGGATGACGATGACAAGGTTTAAACGGCCGGCCGCGGTCATA
GCTGTTTCCTGAAGCTTAACAGATCCCGGGTGGCATCCCTGTGACCCCTCCCCAGTGCCTCTCCTGGCCC
TGGAAGTTGCCACTCCAGTGCCCACCAGCCTTGTCCTAATAAAATTAAGTTGCATCATTTTGTCTGACTA
GGTGTCCTTCTATAATATTATGGGGTGGAGGGGGGTGGTATGGAGCAAGGGGCAAGTTGGGAAGACAACC
TGTAGGGCCTGCGGGGTCTATTGGGAACCAAGCTGGAGTGCAGTGGCACAATCTTGGCTCACTGCAATCT
CCGCCTCCTGGGTTCAAGCGATTCTCCTGCCTCAGCCTCCCGAGTTGTTGGGATTCCAGGCATGCATGAC
CAGGCTCAGCTAATTTTTGTTTTTTTGGTAGAGACGGGGTTTCACCATATTGGCCAGGCTGGTCTCCAAC
TCCTAATCTCAGGTGATCTACCCACCTTGGCCTCCCAAATTGCTGGGATTACAGGCGTGAACCACTGCTC
CCTTCCCTGTCCTTCTGATTTTAAAATAACTATACCAGCAGGAGGACGTCCAGACACAGCATAGGCTACC
TGGCCATGCCCAACCGGTGGGACATTTGAGTTGCTTGCTTGGCACTGTCCTCTCATGCGTTGGGTCCACT
CAGTAGATGCCTGTTGAATTGGGTACGCGGCCAGCGGCGAGCGGTATCAGCTCACTCAAAGGCGGTAATA
CGGTTATCCACAGAATCAGGGGATAACGCAGGAAAGAACATGTGAGCAAAAGGCCAGCAAAAGGCCAGGA
ACCGTAAAAAGGCCGCGTTGCTGGCGTTTTTCCATAGGCTCCGCCCCCCTGACGAGCATCACAAAAATCG
ACGCTCAAGTCAGAGGTGGCGAAACCCGACAGGACTATAAAGATACCAGGCGTTTCCCCCTGGAAGCTCC
CTCGTGCGCTCTCCTGTTCCGACCCTGCCGCTTACCGGATACCTGTCCGCCTTTCTCCCTTCGGGAAGCG
TGGCGCTTTCTCATAGCTCACGCTGTAGGTATCTCAGTTCGGTGTAGGTCGTTCGCTCCAAGCTGGGCTG
TGTGCACGAACCCCCCGTTCAGCCCGACCGCTGCGCCTTATCCGGTAACTATCGTCTTGAGTCCAACCCG
GTAAGACACGACTTATCGCCACTGGCAGCAGCCACTGGTAACAGGATTAGCAGAGCGAGGTATGTAGGCG
GTGCTACAGAGTTCTTGAAGTGGTGGCCTAACTACGGCTACACTAGAAGAACAGTATTTGGTATCTGCGC
TCTGCTGAAGCCAGTTACCTTCGGAAAAAGAGTTGGTAGCTCTTGATCCGGCAAACAAACCACCGCTGGT
AGCGGTGGTTTTTTTGTTTGCAAGCAGCAGATTACGCGCAGAAAAAAAGGATCTCAAGAAGATCCTTTGA
TCTTTTCTACGGGGTCTGACGCTCAGTGGAACGAAAACTCACGTTAAGGGATTTTGGTCATGAGATTATC
AAAAAGGATCTTCACCTAGATCCTTTTAAATTAAAAATGAAGTTTTAAATCAATCTAAAGTATATATGAG
TAACCTGAGGCTATGGCAGGGCCTGCCGCCCCGACGTTGGCTGCGAGCCCTGGGCCTTCACCCGAACTTG
GGGGGTGGGGTGGGGAAAAGGAAGAAACGCGGGCGTATTGGCCCCAATGGGGTCTCGGTGGGGTATCGAC
AGAGTGCCAGCCCTGGGACCGAACCCCGCGTTTATGAACAAACGACCCAACACCGTGCGTTTTATTCTGT
CTTTTTATTGCCGTCATAGCGCGGGTTCCTTCCGGTATTGTCTCCTTCCGTGTTTCAGTTAGCCTCCCCC
TAGGGTGGGCGAAGAACTCCAGCATGAGATCCCCGCGCTGGAGGATCATCCAGCCGGCGTCCCGGAAAAC
GATTCCGAAGCCCAACCTTTCATAGAAGGCGGCGGTGGAATCGAAATCTCGTGATGGCAGGTTGGGCGTC
GCTTGGTCGGTCATTTCGAACCCCAGAGTCCCGCTCAGAAGAACTCGTCAAGAAGGCGATAGAAGGCGAT
GCGCTGCGAATCGGGAGCGGCGATACCGTAAAGCACGAGGAAGCGGTCAGCCCATTCGCCGCCAAGCTCT
TCAGCAATATCACGGGTAGCCAACGCTATGTCCTGATAGCGATCCGCCACACCCAGCCGGCCACAGTCGA
TGAATCCAGAAAAGCGGCCATTTTCCACCATGATATTCGGCAAGCAGGCATCGCCATGGGTCACGACGAG
ATCCTCGCCGTCGGGCATGCTCGCCTTGAGCCTGGCGAACAGTTCGGCTGGCGCGAGCCCCTGATGCTCT
TCGTCCAGATCATCCTGATCGACAAGACCGGCTTCCATCCGAGTACGTGCTCGCTCGATGCGATGTTTCG
CTTGGTGGTCGAATGGGCAGGTAGCCGGATCAAGCGTATGCAGCCGCCGCATTGCATCAGCCATGATGGA
TACTTTCTCGGCAGGAGCAAGGTGAGATGACAGGAGATCCTGCCCCGGCACTTCGCCCAATAGCAGCCAG
TCCCTTCCCGCTTCAGTGACAACGTCGAGCACAGCTGCGCAAGGAACGCCCGTCGTGGCCAGCCACGATA
GCCGCGCTGCCTCGTCTTGCAGTTCATTCAGGGCACCGGACAGGTCGGTCTTGACAAAAAGAACCGGGCG
CCCCTGCGCTGACAGCCGGAACACGGCGGCATCAGAGCAGCCGATTGTCTGTTGTGCCCAGTCATAGCCG
AATAGCCTCTCCACCCAAGCGGCCGGAGAACCTGCGTGCAATCCATCTTGTTCAATCATGCGAAACGATC
CTCATCCTGTCTCTTGATCGATCTTTGCAAAAGCCTAGGCCTCCAAAAAAGCCTCCTCACTACTTCTGGA
ATAGCTCAGAGGCCGAGGCGGCCTCGGCCTCTGCATAAATAAAAAAAATTAGTCAGCCATGGGGCGGAGA
ATGGGCGGAACTGGGCGGAGTTAGGGGCGGGATGGGCGGAGTTAGGGGCGGGACTATGGTTGCTGACTAA
TTGAGATGCATGCTTTGCATACTTCTGCCTGCTGGGGAGCCTGGGGACTTTCCACACCTGGTTGCTGACT
AATTGAGATGCATGCTTTGCATACTTCTGCCTGCTGGGGAGCCTGGGGACTTTCCACACCCTAACTGACA
CACATTCCACAGCTGGTTCTTTCCGCCTCAGGACTCTTCCTTTTTCAATATTATTGAAGCATTTATCAGG
GTTATTGTCTCATGAGCGGATACATATTTGAATGTATTTAGAAAAATAAACAAATAGGGGTTCCGCGCAC
ATTTCCCCGAAAAGTGCCACCTG
[124 nt withheld, positions 7094-7217]
C
[91 nt withheld, positions 7219-7309]
A
[49 nt withheld, positions 7311-7359]
CCTTTGACGTTGGAGTCCACGTTCTTT
[37 nt withheld, positions 7387-7423]
ACCCTATCTCGGTCTATTCTTTTGATTTATAAGGGATTTTGCCGATTTCGGCCTATTGGTTAAAAAATGA
GCTGATTTAACAAAAATTTAACGCGAATTTT
